>Addgene plasmid #64066 | HBM-mVEGF-C-HisTag-pENTR | depositor full sequence | sequence record 107107 | HBM-mVEGF-C-HisTag-pENTR sequence 3030 bps
CTTTCCTGCGTTATCCCCTGATTCTGTGGATAACCGTATTACCGCCTTTGAGTGAGCTGATACCGCTCGC
CGCAGCCGAACGACCGAGCGCAGCGAGTCAGTGAGCGAGGAAGCGGAAGAGCGCCCAATACGCAAACCGC
CTCTCCCCGCGCGTTGGCCGATTCATTAATGCAGCTGGCACGACAGGTTTCCCGACTGGAAAGCGGGCAG
TGAGCGCAACGCAATTAATACGCGTACCGCTAGCCAGGAAGAGTTTGTAGAAACGCAAAAAGGCCATCCG
TCAGGATGGCCTTCTGCTTAGTTTGATGCCTGGCAGTTTATGGCGGGCGTCCTGCCCGCCACCCTCCGGG
CCGTTGCTTCACAACGTTCAAATCCGCTCCCGGCGGATTTGTCCTACTCAGGAGAGCGTTCACCGACAAA
CAACAGATAAAACGAAAGGCCCAGTCTTCCGACTGAGCCTTTCGTTTTATTTGATGCCTGGCAGTTCCCT
ACTCTCGCGTTAACGCTAGCATGGATGTTTTCCCAGTCACGACGTTGTAAAACGACGGCCAGTCTTAAGC
TCGGGCCCCAAATAATGATTTTATTTTGACTGATAGTGACCTGTTCGTTGCAACAAATTGATGAGCAATG
CTTTTTTATAATGCCAACTTTGTACAAAAAAGCAGGCTCCGCGGCCGCCCCCTTCACCATGAAATTCTTA
GTCAACGTTGCCCTTGTTTTTATGGTCGTATACATTTCTTACATCTATGCCGGATCCGCACATTATAACA
CAGAGATCCTGAAAAGTATTGATAATGAGTGGAGAAAGACTCAATGCATGCCACGTGAGGTGTGTATAGA
TGTGGGGAAGGAGTTTGGAGCAGCCACAAACACCTTCTTTAAACCTCCATGTGTGTCCGTCTACAGATGT
GGGGGTTGCTGCAACAGCGAGGGGCTGCAGTGCATGAACACCAGCACAGGTTACCTCAGCAAGACGTTGT
TTGAAATTACAGTGCCTCTCTCACAAGGCCCCAAACCAGTCACAATCAGTTTTGCCAATCACACTTCCTG
CCGGTGCATGTCTAAACTGGATGTTTACAGACAAGTTCATTCAATTATTAGACGTCTCGAGCACCACCAC
CACCACCACTGAATTTAAAAGGGTGGGCGCGCCGACCCAGCTTTCTTGTACAAAGTTGGCATTATAAGAA
AGCATTGCTTATCAATTTGTTGCAACGAACAGGTCACTATCAGTCAAAATAAAATCATTATTTGCCATCC
AGCTGATATCCCCTATAGTGAGTCGTATTACATGGTCATAGCTGTTTCCTGGCAGCTCTGGCCCGTGTCT
CAAAATCTCTGATGTTACATTGCACAAGATAAAAATATATCATCATGAACAATAAAACTGTCTGCTTACA
TAAACAGTAATACAAGGGGTGTTATGAGCCATATTCAACGGGAAACGTCGAGGCCGCGATTAAATTCCAA
CATGGATGCTGATTTATATGGGTATAAATGGGCTCGCGATAATGTCGGGCAATCAGGTGCGACAATCTAT
CGCTTGTATGGGAAGCCCGATGCGCCAGAGTTGTTTCTGAAACATGGCAAAGGTAGCGTTGCCAATGATG
TTACAGATGAGATGGTCAGACTAAACTGGCTGACGGAATTTATGCCTCTTCCGACCATCAAGCATTTTAT
CCGTACTCCTGATGATGCATGGTTACTCACCACTGCGATCCCCGGAAAAACAGCATTCCAGGTATTAGAA
GAATATCCTGATTCAGGTGAAAATATTGTTGATGCGCTGGCAGTGTTCCTGCGCCGGTTGCATTCGATTC
CTGTTTGTAATTGTCCTTTTAACAGCGATCGCGTATTTCGTCTCGCTCAGGCGCAATCACGAATGAATAA
CGGTTTGGTTGATGCGAGTGATTTTGATGACGAGCGTAATGGCTGGCCTGTTGAACAAGTCTGGAAAGAA
ATGCATAAACTTTTGCCATTCTCACCGGATTCAGTCGTCACTCATGGTGATTTCTCACTTGATAACCTTA
TTTTTGACGAGGGGAAATTAATAGGTTGTATTGATGTTGGACGAGTCGGAATCGCAGACCGATACCAGGA
TCTTGCCATCCTATGGAACTGCCTCGGTGAGTTTTCTCCTTCATTACAGAAACGGCTTTTTCAAAAATAT
GGTATTGATAATCCTGATATGAATAAATTGCAGTTTCATTTGATGCTCGATGAGTTTTTCTAATCAGAAT
TGGTTAATTGGTTGTAACACTGGCAGAGCATTACGCTGACTTGACGGGACGGCGCAAGCTCATGACCAAA
ATCCCTTAACGTGAGTTACGCGTCGTTCCACTGAGCGTCAGACCCCGTAGAAAAGATCAAAGGATCTTCT
TGAGATCCTTTTTTTCTGCGCGTAATCTGCTGCTTGCAAACAAAAAAACCACCGCTACCAGCGGTGGTTT
GTTTGCCGGATCAAGAGCTACCAACTCTTTTTCCGAAGGTAACTGGCTTCAGCAGAGCGCAGATACCAAA
TACTGTCCTTCTAGTGTAGCCGTAGTTAGGCCACCACTTCAAGAACTCTGTAGCACCGCCTACATACCTC
GCTCTGCTAATCCTGTTACCAGTGGCTGCTGCCAGTGGCGATAAGTCGTGTCTTACCGGGTTGGACTCAA
GACGATAGTTACCGGATAAGGCGCAGCGGTCGGGCTGAACGGGGGGTTCGTGCACACAGCCCAGCTTGGA
GCGAACGACCTACACCGAACTGAGATACCTACAGCGTGAGCATTGAGAAAGCGCCACGCTTCCCGAAGGG
AGAAAGGCGGACAGGTATCCGGTAAGCGGCAGGGTCGGAACAGGAGAGCGCACGAGGGAGCTTCCAGGGG
GAAACGCCTGGTATCTTTATAGTCCTGTCGGGTTTCGCCACCTCTGACTTGAGCGTCGATTTTTGTGATG
CTCGTCAGGGGGGCGGAGCCTATGGAAAAACGCCAGCAACGCGGCCTTTTTACGGTTCCTGGCCTTTTGC
TGGCCTTTTGCTCACATGTT
Features (pLannotate 1.2.2; 12 found; start..end, strand, type, name):
    121..213     +  CDS            lacI (fragment): lac repressor; lacI; The lac repressor binds to the lac operator to inhibit transcription in E. coli. This inhibition can be relieved by adding lactose or isopropyl-β-D-thiogalactopyranoside (IPTG).
    268..295     -  terminator     rrnB T2 terminator: transcription terminator T2 from the E. coli rrnB gene
    427..470     +  terminator     rrnB T1 terminator: Escherichia coli rrnB; transcription terminator T1 from the E. coli rrnB gene
    517..553     -  CDS            lacZα (fragment): LacZα fragment of β-galactosidase; lacZ fragment
    569..668     +  protein_bind   attL1: mutant version of attL; recombination site for the Gateway® LR reaction LR Clonase™
    689..751     +  sig_peptide    melittin signal sequence: signal sequence from honeybee melittin
    755..1105    +  CDS            Vegfc (fragment): VEGFC_MOUSE - Experimental evidence at protein level: Swiss-Prot protein existence level 1. Growth factor active in angiogenesis, and endothelial cell growth, stimulating their proliferation and migration and also has effects on the permeability of blood vessels. May function in angiogenesis of the venous and lymphatic vascular systems during embryogenesis, and also in the maintenance of differentiated lymphatic endothelium in adults. Binds and activates KDR/VEGFR2 and FLT4/VEGFR3 receptors. From Mus musculus (Mouse).
   1112..1129    +  CDS            9xHis (fragment): 9xHis affinity tag
   1155..1254    -  protein_bind   attL2: mutant version of attL; recombination site for the Gateway® LR reaction LR Clonase™
   1272..1290    -  promoter       T7 promoter: promoter for bacteriophage T7 RNA polymerase
   1424..2233    +  CDS            KanR: aminoglycoside phosphotransferase; aph(3')-Ia; confers resistance to kanamycin in bacteria or G418 (Geneticin®) in eukaryotes
   2380..2968    +  rep_origin     ori: high-copy-number ColE1/pMB1/pBR322/pUC origin of replication
