[The description below was written by a language model from this plasmid's Addgene catalogue record and pLannotate feature annotations shown in this document.]
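Description:
HBM-mVEGF-C-HisTag-pENTR is a Gateway entry clone built on the pENTR/D-TOPO backbone. It carries a secretion-ready, tagged version of mature murine VEGF-C intended for transfer into insect-cell (baculovirus) expression vectors. The plasmid is 3,030 bp in total. The catalogue lists the same figure as the insert size, which evidently reflects the whole plasmid, since the annotated cassette spans only about 440 bp. It is maintained in E. coli at high copy through a ColE1/pUC-type origin and selected with kanamycin via the aph(3')-Ia resistance gene.

The payload sits between the attL1 and attL2 recombination sites. It consists of the honeybee melittin signal sequence, followed by a fragment of mouse Vegfc corresponding to the mature form of the growth factor, followed by a C-terminal polyhistidine tag. The tag is annotated as a partial match to a 9xHis tag, 18 nt long and so consistent with six histidines. The melittin leader is commonly used to direct recombinant proteins into the secretory pathway of insect cells, and the His tag allows metal-affinity purification. No promoter upstream of the open reading frame is annotated, as is usual for an entry vector. Expression depends on moving the cassette by an LR Clonase reaction into a destination vector that supplies the promoter. rrnB T1 and T2 terminators lie upstream of attL1 and insulate the insert from read-through transcription. A T7 promoter lies beyond attL2 and faces back towards the insert. The short lacI and lacZα matches are backbone remnants.

The associated publication concerns production of recombinant VEGF-C in the baculovirus expression vector system, where inefficient secretion was overcome by purifying the protein from cell lysate.
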