Addgene plasmid #64066: HBM-mVEGF-C-HisTag-pENTR
Purpose: Plasmid encodes mature form of murine VEGF-C preceded by honey bee melittin secretion signal; entry vector to Gateway cloning system.
Depositing lab: Joanna Bereta. Depositing organization: Jagiellonian University. Publication: Overcoming inefficient secretion of recombinant VEGF-C in baculovirus expression vector system by simple purification of the protein from cell lysate. Klaus T, Kulesza M, Bzowska M, Wyroba B, Kilarski WW, Bereta J. Protein Expr Purif. 2015 Mar 7. pii: S1046-5928(15)00040-6. doi: 10.1016/j.pep.2015.03.001. PubMed 25758709.
Backbone
  Vector backbone: pENTR/D-TOPO
  Backbone manufacturer: Invitrogen
  Total vector size (bp): 3030
  Vector type: Insect Expression
Growth in bacteria
  Bacterial resistance: Kanamycin, 50 μg/mL
  Growth temperature: 37°C
  Growth strain: Top10
  Copy number: High Copy
Gene/Insert
  Gene/Insert name: vascular endothelial growth factor C (alt name: VEGF-C)
  Species: M. musculus (mouse)
  Insert size (bp): 3030
  GenBank ID: U73620.1
  Entrez Gene: Vegfc (a.k.a. AW228853, VEGF-, VEGF-C)
  Tag / fusion protein: His-tag (C terminal on insert)
Resource information
  A portion of this plasmid was derived from a plasmid made by: DNA encoding a mature form of murine VEGF-C was amplified by PCR from a plasmid, which was a kind gift from Prof. Melody A. Swartz (Ecole Polytechnique Fédérale de Lausanne).
Terms and licenses: Academic/Nonprofit Terms; Industry Terms: Not Available to Industry
How to cite: HBM-mVEGF-C-HisTag-pENTR was a gift from Joanna Bereta (Addgene plasmid # 64066 ; http://n2t.net/addgene:64066 ; RRID:Addgene_64066)
