>Addgene plasmid #64066 | HBM-mVEGF-C-HisTag-pENTR | addgene partial sequence | sequence record 110602 | pBR322ori-F 5'-GGGAAACGCCTGGTATCTTT-3'
GCCACCTCTGACTTGAGCGTCGATTTTTGTGATGCTCGTCAGGGGGGCGGAGCCTATGGAAAAACGCCAG
CAACGCGGCCTTTTTACGGTTCCTGGCCTTTTGCTGGCCTTTTGCTCACATGTTCTTTCCTGCGTTATCC
CCTGATTCTGTGGATAACCGTATTACCGCCTTTGAGTGAGCTGATACCGCTCGCCGCAGCCGAACGACCG
AGCGCAGCGAGTCAGTGAGCGAGGAAGCGGAAGAGCGCCCAATACGCAAACCGCCTCTCCCCGCGCGTTG
GCCGATTCATTAATGCAGCTGGCACGACAGGTTTCCCGACTGGAAAGCGGGCAGTGAGCGCAACGCAATT
AATACGCGTACCGCTAGCCAGGAAGAGTTTGTAGAAACGCAAAAAGGCCATCCGTCAGGATGGCCTTCTG
CTTAGTTTGATGCCTGGCAGTTTATGGCGGGCGTCCTGCCCGCCACCCTCCGGGCCGTTGCTTCACAACG
TTCAAATCCGCTCCCGGCGGATTTGTCCTACTCAGGAGAGCGTTCACCGACAAACAACAGATAAAACGAA
AGGCCCAGTCTTCCGACTGAGCCTTTCGTTTTATTTGATGCCTGGCAGTTCCCTACTCTCGCGTTAACGC
TAGCATGGATGTTTTCCCAGTCACGACGTTGTAAAACGACGGCCAGTCTTAAGCTCGGGCCCCAAATAAT
GATTTTATTTTGACTGATAGTGACCTGTTCGTTGCAACAAATTGATGAGCAATGCTTTTTTATAATGCCA
ACTTTGTACAAAAAAGCAGGCTCCGCGGCCGCCCCCTTCACCATGAAATTCTTAGTCAACGTTGCCCTTG
TTTTTATGGTCGTATACATTTCTTACATCTATGCCGGATCCGCACATTATAACACAGAGATCCTGAAAAG
TATTGATAATGAGTGGAGAAAGACTCAATGCATGCCACGTGAGGTGTGTATAGATGTGGGGAAGGAGTTT
GGAGCAGCCACAA
