>Addgene plasmid #64066 | HBM-mVEGF-C-HisTag-pENTR | addgene partial sequence | sequence record 110606 | Kan-R 5'-ATCGCGAGCCCATTTATACC-3'
TTGGAATTTAATCGCGGCCTCGACGTTTCCCGTTGAATATGGCTCATAACACCCCTTGTATTACTGTTTA
TGTAAGCAGACAGTTTTATTGTTCATGATGATATATTTTTATCTTGTGCAATGTAACATCAGAGATTTTG
AGACACGGGCCAGAGCTGCCAGGAAACAGCTATGACCATGTAATACGACTCACTATAGGGGATATCAGCT
GGATGGCAAATAATGATTTTATTTTGACTGATAGTGACCTGTTCGTTGCAACAAATTGATAAGCAATGCT
TTCTTATAATGCCAACTTTGTACAAGAAAGCTGGGTCGGCGCGCCCACCCTTTTAAATTCAGTGGTGGTG
GTGGTGGTGCTCGAGACGTCTAATAATTGAATGAACTTGTCTGTAAACATCCAGTTTAGACATGCACCGG
CAGGAAGTGTGATTGGCAAAACTGATTGTGACTGGTTTGGGGCCTTGTGAGAGAGGCACTGTAATTTCAA
ACAACGTCTTGCTGAGGTAACCTGTGCTGGTGTTCATGCACTGCAGCCCCTCGCTGTTGCAGCAACCCCC
ACATCTGTAGACGGACACACATGGAGGTTTAAAGAAGGTGTTTGTGGCTGCTCCAAACTCCTTCCCCACA
TCTATACACACCTCACGTGGCATGCATTGAGTCTTTCTCCACTCATTATCAATACTTTTCAGGATCTCTG
TGTTATAATGTGCGGATCCGGCATAGATGTAAGAAATGTATACGACCATAAAAACAAGGGCAACGTTGAC
TAAGAATTTCATGGTGAAGGGGGCGGCCGCGGAGCCTGCTTT
